>Addgene plasmid #168169 | pTH33 [pmyo-3::YFP-BeCyclOp(A-2x)::SL2::mCherry] | addgene full sequence | sequence record 332385 | Addgene NGS Result
GCGCAACGCAATTAATGTGAGTTAGCTCACTCATTAGGCACCCCAGGCTTTACACTTTATGCTTCCGGCT
CGTATGTTGTGTGGAATTGTGAGCGGATAACAATTTCACACAGGAAACAGCTATGACCATGATTACGCCA
AGCTTGCGGCTATAATAAGTTCTTGAATAAAATAATTTTCCCGACAAAACATGAGTATTTCTTTCGAAAA
TAAAAGTGCAGGCTAATTAGAGATTATTCTGTAATTAACTGCATAATTTGTCACGTGCCATAGTTTTACA
TTCCACTACGTCATAGTTCTTAAAATACTAATCTCCTGAAAATAGAAGTAGGTGAAGAAAGTTTAATTAT
CAGTTCTAAAATGACAATTGATCTTTGGAATATGTTCTGAAACTACCGATCATTGAACAGATGCTATTTG
AATGATATAGAATTGTATATTTGCAATTTCTGAAACGCGTTCTTAAAGGCACACAGATTAATTCAAAAGG
GTCTGGCCGCAAAAAGGTTTATGGTGGCCGATTTTGAGTTTTGTGTGTGATTGCTTTTTCACAATCAGTG
TTTTCAGGATTATGTGATGAACTAGATCTTCAAGTTTCGTTACATTTCATATGTTTTCGGAACTCACGAA
GTACATATTGGGTATTGTGCTCAAAAAATTCAGCAATCAGCTTCGCTCCGCTGACTTTAGAACCCAAAAA
AATAGTATGGCCAAACTGACTGTGTTACGATCATTTCAATTTTTCAATACATATTTAAGATTTCTAAGAG
TAAGAAGGTCAAAAACTGTTCTGGAATACATATATATTTTTCAGGTTACAATTAGTCAAAAAGTGCACTG
AAATATACGTTTTAATTTCACGAATAACCCAATTAGTTCAATGTATTTTTGGTCAACCAACGTTAAAGTT
TGGCTTCCAACCAATTATCATTTCTGATCAACCACAATGTTTTTTCTTTATCTGCAAGTTAATTTTTTAT
TTTTATCCAGATGTTTGGCATATTTTTCAATTCTTCACTAGCGCCCACTTCTTGCACTTCCGGCGCCCTG
AATCTAATGCATCTGTTGCAAGAATTGAAAGACCAATCAACACATTGTTTTCTTCACGAGATACTGAAGA
AAATGAATAAAAACAGAGAAAAAGAGCCATGTGATTAGTGACAACTGTTGCTAACAGATACCATAGCTTG
GACTTGGTACGTGATGGCAACGTATGGGTCAACAAAAATGATTGCAGAGGGGGTGCAAAACAGTCAAGTC
GAGAAAATATGAAAAACAGAAAACAAAGAACAGAAAAATGGGTTTGAGAGTCAGTATAATTTATAAAAGA
AAAATTGTACATAGAAATTAACCATTTTTGTAGAAGAAGTTATTTTTCAAGCATCGTTAAAAATTATTCA
AAGCACCTTATTTCATATTTAATTTTAAACATGGTTAAATGAACAACACGGTGCGCAATCAGGAAAACTT
GAAATCTGAAACTGTTGTTGTGATCTTCTTCGCAACTGTTCAGATAGCACTAGTGTAATGTTAAGAGTGC
GCGAATATAATGGAATATAATGGATCACACCTCCTGCCATCAGGTAAACGTCTCTGTTATCACATATTTC
CAACTATTAAATTTTTACCTTTTACAGTTTTACATTTTTTTGAAAAAAGTAACTTTTTGTCTTCAAAATC
CCTGACGAAAATATCAAATATTTTAATCGAGACTGCAGAGGAACCGATTGATGATTTGGAAAATCCAGCT
TTACCTGTGTAAGAACTGAAAAGTTTCATAACCCTAGGGTATTCCCAGTTACATTCCCCACTGGCTAACA
ATAGCACCCAGTTTTTCATCACCTTTCTTCAAATTTCTCGGCGATTTGTTAAAAACAAAATTTGTGTCCC
TTCTCTGATATCTCTATGTCTCTAAACACAAGTTCATCGGAAAACGAAGGAGGGTAGGTGTTGGTTGGGC
TCCCGAAGTGAAAATAGAAGAGCAAGAATAGAATATTAGAGAGAGAGTGCAGAGAGGGCGGGATAGCTCC
CGGGATTCCGTTTTCTTCTTCTTTATCTTCAACGATGATGTGTGTGCGTGTTGTATAGATTCTGTTGCTC
CCCCACAACTCGCTCCGAAGGCTCAATACAATTCAATTGATATTGGAGGAGAGCCTACCGGAGTGGGAGG
ATAAGAAGAAACATAAGAAGAAGAAGAAGAAGAAGCATGCTTCTGGTTTTTGATGCTATGAAAACGGCAC
AAAAAGATGATTGAGGTCCCTTTTCAATACCTTCTCTCATCTTTCAAATCCCATTGAAACCTAAAACTTC
TCACCACGCTTTACCATTGTTCTCCAAAAACTTATAGCAATGTCTATAACTTTTTTATCTCTGAAAAGCA
GTGTTCCATTTTTCTTTTTCCTATTTTATTTCAATTGTTTCTCACATTTCGTTTGGATTCTTTGCTTGTC
AACCAGCTTCTTCTTCCACTTTTACCGTCTAATTTTCAGGGCAGGGAGCCATCAAACCCACGACCACTAG
ATCCATCTAGAATGGTGAGCAAGGGCGAGGAGCTGTTCACCGGGGTGGTGCCCATCCTGGTCGAGCTGGA
CGGCGACGTAAACGGCCACAAGTTCAGCGTGTCCGGCGAGGGCGAGGGCGATGCCACCTACGGCAAGCTG
ACCCTGAAGCTGATCTGCACCACCGGCAAGCTGCCCGTGCCCTGGCCCACCCTCGTGACCACCCTGGGCT
ACGGCCTGCAGTGCTTCGCCCGCTACCCCGACCACATGAAGCAGCACGACTTCTTCAAGTCCGCCATGCC
CGAAGGCTACGTCCAGGAGCGCACCATCTTCTTCAAGGACGACGGCAACTACAAGACCCGCGCCGAGGTG
AAGTTCGAGGGCGACACCCTGGTGAACCGCATCGAGCTGAAGGGCATCGACTTCAAGGAGGACGGCAACA
TCCTGGGGCACAAGCTGGAGTACAACTACAACAGCCACAACGTCTATATCACCGCCGACAAGCAGAAGAA
CGGCATCAAGGCCAACTTCAAGATCCGCCACAACATCGAGGACGGCGGCGTGCAGCTCGCCGACCACTAC
CAGCAGAACACCCCCATCGGCGACGGCCCCGTGCTGCTGCCCGACAACCACTACCTGAGCTACCAGTCCG
CCCTGAGCAAAGACCCCAACGAGAAGCGCGATCACATGGTCCTGCTGGAGTTCGTGACCGCCGCCGGGAT
CACTCTCGGCATGGACGAGCTGTACAAGGGATCAATGAAGGACAAGGACAACAACCTCCGTGGAGCCTGC
TCCTCCTGCAACTGCCCAGAGTACTGCTTCTCCCCAACCTCCACCCTCTGCGACGACTGCAAGTGCTCCG
TCACCAAGCACCCAATCGTCGAGCAACCACTCTCCCGTAACGGATCCTTCCGTTCCTCCGGAGCCTCCCT
CCTCCCATCCCCATCCTCCCCAAACGTCAAGATCACCTCCACCGTCGGACTCCGTTCCCGTAAGTCCGAG
TCCCAAGCCAACGTCCGTGGATCCATGATCTCCAACTCCAACTCCGGATCCCGTTCCAACAACTCCGGAG
GAGCCGGAGGAGGATCCGGAGGATCCTCCTCCTCCAAGGTAAGTTTAAACATATATATACTAACTAACCC
TGATTATTTAAATTTTCAGGGAGGATCCGCCCTCGCCAACTACCAATCCGCCATGTCCGAGCTCTGGTCC
TGGAACATGATGCTCTCCACCCCATCCCTCAAGTTCCTCACCGTCCAATTCACCACCTGGATCGTCCTCA
CCACCGTCGGAGCCATCTACACCCTCTTCTTCCACGAGCGCCAAGCCTACAACCGTGGATGGGCCGACAT
CTGGTACGGATACGGAGCCTTCGGATTCGGACTCGGACTCTCCTTCGCCTACATGGGATTCACCGGAGCC
CGTAACCCAGAGAAGAAGGCCCTCTCCCTCTGCCTCCTCGGAGTCAACTTCATCTCCTTCATGTCCTACA
TCATCATCATGCTCCGTCTCACCCCAACCATCGAGGGAACCATGGCCAACCCAGTCGAGCCAGCCCGTTA
CCTCGAGTGGATCGCCACCTGCCCAGTCCTTATCCTCCTCATCTCCGAGATCACCCAATACCCACACGAC
CCATACAAGGTAAGTTTAAACAGTTCGGTACTAACTAACCATACATATTTAAATTTTCAGGTCATCGTCA
ACGACTACGCCCTCTGCCTCGCCGGATTCGTCGGAGCCATCTCCGCCCAACAACCATGGGGAGACCTCGC
CCACTTCGTCTCCTGCCTCTGCTTCTCCTACGTCGTCTACTCCCTCTGGTCCTGCTTCACCGGAGCCATC
GACGGAGAGACCCAATGCAACGTCGAGAAGTCCGGACTCCGTTGGATCCGTTTCTCCACCATCACCACCT
GGTCCCTCTTCCCAATCACCTGGTTCTCCTACACCTCCGGACTCATCTCCTTCACCGTCGCCGAGGCCGG
ATTCTCCATGATCGACATCGGAGCCAAGGTCTTCCTCACCCTCGTCCTCGTCAACTCCACCGTCGAGCAA
GCCCAAAACCAAAAGGTCGACGCCATCACCGCCATCGCCGAGGAGCTCGAGAACCAAATCAACAACTGCG
ACGCCATCCTCCAAAAGATGATGCCAGAGGGAGTCCTCGAGCAACTCAAGAACGGACAAGCCACCGAGGC
CAAGGAGTACGAGTCCGTCACCGTCTTCTTCTCCGACATCACCAACTTCACCGTCATCTCCTCCCGTACC
TCCACCAAGGTAAGTTTAAACATGATTTTACTAACTAACTAATCTGATTTAAATTTTCAGGACATGATGG
CCACCCTCAACAAGCTCTGGCTCGAGTACGACGCCATCGCCAAGCGTTGGGGAGTCTACAAGGTCAAAAC
CATCGGAGACGCCTACCTCGGAGTCACCGGAGCCCCAGACGTCGTCCCAGACCACGCCGAGCGTGCCTGC
AACTTCGCCGTCGACATCATCGAGATGATCAAGTCCTTCAAGACCATCACCGGAGAGTCCATCAACATCC
GTATCGGACTCAACTCCGGACCAGTCACCGCCGGAGTCCTCGGAGACCTCAACCCACACTGGGACCTCGT
CGGAGACACCGTCAACACCGCCTCCCGTATGGAGTCCACCTCCAAGGCCGGACACATCCACATCTCCGAG
TCCACCTACCACTTCATCAAGTCCAAGTTCGTCACCCAACCACTCGACGTCATGGAGGTCAAGGGAAAGG
GAAAGATGCAAACCTACTGGGTCCTCGGACGTAAGTAAGGTACCGCTGTCTCATCCTACTTTCACCTAGT
TAACTGCTTGTCTTAAAATCTATGCTTCTCTTTAGTATCTAAAATTTTCCTAGAAGCTTACAAGTATATA
AATGGTCTCTTCTCAATAAAGGTTGTATATTTATTCATCTTATTGAATCTGCCATTTCCTCGTTTTTGCG
AGTTTATATACCTTCCAATTTTCTTTCTATTGTATTTTCAACTTCTAATTTTAATTCAGGGAAACTGCTG
TACCGGTAGAAAAAATGCTCGAGATGGTGAGCAAGGGCGAGGAGGATAACATGGCCATCATCAAGGAGTT
CATGCGCTTCAAGGTGCACATGGAGGGCTCCGTGAACGGCCACGAGTTCGAGATCGAGGGCGAGGGCGAG
GGCCGCCCCTACGAGGGCACCCAGACCGCCAAGCTGAAGGTGACCAAGGGTGGCCCCCTGCCCTTCGCCT
GGGACATCCTGTCCCCTCAGTTCATGTACGGCTCCAAGGCCTACGTGAAGCACCCCGCCGACATCCCCGA
CTACTTGAAGCTGTCCTTCCCCGAGGGCTTCAAGTGGGAGCGCGTGATGAACTTCGAGGACGGCGGCGTG
GTGACCGTGACCCAGGACTCCTCCCTGCAGGACGGCGAGTTCATCTACAAGGTGAAGCTGCGCGGCACCA
ACTTCCCCTCCGACGGCCCCGTAATGCAGAAGAAGACCATGGGCTGGGAGGCCTCCTCCGAGCGGATGTA
CCCCGAGGACGGCGCCCTGAAGGGCGAGATCAAGCAGAGGCTGAAGCTGAAGGACGGCGGCCACTACGAC
GCTGAGGTCAAGACCACCTACAAGGCCAAGAAGCCCGTGCAGCTGCCCGGCGCCTACAACGTCAACATCA
AGTTGGACATCACCTCCCACAACGAGGACTACACCATCGTGGAACAGTACGAACGCGCCGAGGGCCGCCA
CTCCACCGGCGGCATGGACGAGCTGTACAAGTAAGAATTCCAACTGAGCGCCGGTCGCTACCATTACCAA
CTTGTCTGGTGTCAAAAATAATAGGGGCCGCTGTCATCAGAGTAAGTTTAAACTGAGTTCTACTAACTAA
CGAGTAATATTTAAATTTTCAGCATCTCGCGCCCGTGCCTCTGACTTCTAAGTCCAATTACTCTTCAACA
TCCCTACATGCTCTTTCTCCCTGTGCTCCCACCCCCTATTTTTGTTATTATCAAAAAACTTCTCTTAATT
TCTTTGTTTTTTAGCTTCTTTTAAGTCACCTCTAACAATGAAATTGTGTAGATTCAAAAATAGAATTAAT
TCGTAATAAAAAGTCGAAAAAAATTGTGCTCCCTCCCCCCATTAATAATAATTCTATCCCAAAATCTACA
CAATGTTCTGTGTACACTTCTTATGTTTTTTACTTCTGATAAATTTTTTTGAAACATCATAGAAAAAACC
GCACACAAAATACCTTATCATATGTTACGTTTCAGTTTATGACCGCAATTTTTATTTCTTCGCACGTCTG
GGCCTCTCATGACGTCAAATCATGCTCATCGTGAAAAAGTTTTGGAGTATTTTTGGAATTTTTCAATCAA
GTGAAAGTTTATGAAATTAATTTTCCTGCTTTTGCTTTTTGGGGTTTCCCCTATTGTTTGTCAAGATTTC
GAGGACGGCGTTTTTCTTGCTAAAATCACAAGTATTGATGAGCACGATGCAAGAAAGATCGGAAGAAGGT
TTGGGTTTGAGGCTCAGTGGAAGGTGAGTAGAAGTTGATAATTTGAAAGTGGAGTAGTGTCTATGGGGTT
TTTGCCTTAAATGACAGAATACATTCCCAATATACCAAACATAACTGTTTCCTACTAGTCGGCCGTACGG
GCCCTTTCGTCTCGCGCGTTTCGGTGATGACGGTGAAAACCTCTGACACATGCAGCTCCCGGAGACGGTC
ACAGCTTGTCTGTAAGCGGATGCCGGGAGCAGACAAGCCCGTCAGGGCGCGTCAGCGGGTGTTGGCGGGT
GTCGGGGCTGGCTTAACTATGCGGCATCAGAGCAGATTGTACTGAGAGTGCACCATATGCGGTGTGAAAT
ACCGCACAGATGCGTAAGGAGAAAATACCGCATCAGGCGGCCTTAATTAAGGGCCTCGTGATACGCCTAT
TTTTATAGGTTAATGTCATGATAATAATGGTTTCTTAGACGTCAGGTGGCACTTTTCGGGGAAATGTGCG
CGGAACCCCTATTTGTTTATTTTTCTAAATACATTCAAATATGTATCCGCTCATGAGACAATAACCCTGA
TAAATGCTTCAATAATATTGAAAAAGGAAGAGTATGAGTATTCAACATTTCCGTGTCGCCCTTATTCCCT
TTTTTGCGGCATTTTGCCTTCCTGTTTTTGCTCACCCAGAAACGCTGGTGAAAGTAAAAGATGCTGAAGA
TCAGTTGGGTGCACGAGTGGGTTACATCGAACTGGATCTCAACAGCGGTAAGATCCTTGAGAGTTTTCGC
CCCGAAGAACGTTTTCCAATGATGAGCACTTTTAAAGTTCTGCTATGTGGCGCGGTATTATCCCGTATTG
ACGCCGGGCAAGAGCAACTCGGTCGCCGCATACACTATTCTCAGAATGACTTGGTTGAGTACTCACCAGT
CACAGAAAAGCATCTTACGGATGGCATGACAGTAAGAGAATTATGCAGTGCTGCCATAACCATGAGTGAT
AACACTGCGGCCAACTTACTTCTGACAACGATCGGAGGACCGAAGGAGCTAACCGCTTTTTTGCACAACA
TGGGGGATCATGTAACTCGCCTTGATCGTTGGGAACCGGAGCTGAATGAAGCCATACCAAACGACGAGCG
TGACACCACGATGCCTGTAGCAATGGCAACAACGTTGCGCAAACTATTAACTGGCGAACTACTTACTCTA
GCTTCCCGGCAACAATTAATAGACTGGATGGAGGCGGATAAAGTTGCAGGACCACTTCTGCGCTCGGCCC
TTCCGGCTGGCTGGTTTATTGCTGATAAATCTGGAGCCGGTGAGCGTGGGTCTCGCGGTATCATTGCAGC
ACTGGGGCCAGATGGTAAGCCCTCCCGTATCGTAGTTATCTACACGACGGGGAGTCAGGCAACTATGGAT
GAACGAAATAGACAGATCGCTGAGATAGGTGCCTCACTGATTAAGCATTGGTAACTGTCAGACCAAGTTT
ACTCATATATACTTTAGATTGATTTAAAACTTCATTTTTAATTTAAAAGGATCTAGGTGAAGATCCTTTT
TGATAATCTCATGACCAAAATCCCTTAACGTGAGTTTTCGTTCCACTGAGCGTCAGACCCCGTAGAAAAG
ATCAAAGGATCTTCTTGAGATCCTTTTTTTCTGCGCGTAATCTGCTGCTTGCAAACAAAAAAACCACCGC
TACCAGCGGTGGTTTGTTTGCCGGATCAAGAGCTACCAACTCTTTTTCCGAAGGTAACTGGCTTCAGCAG
AGCGCAGATACCAAATACTGTTCTTCTAGTGTAGCCGTAGTTAGGCCACCACTTCAAGAACTCTGTAGCA
CCGCCTACATACCTCGCTCTGCTAATCCTGTTACCAGTGGCTGCTGCCAGTGGCGATAAGTCGTGTCTTA
CCGGGTTGGACTCAAGACGATAGTTACCGGATAAGGCGCAGCGGTCGGGCTGAACGGGGGGTTCGTGCAC
ACAGCCCAGCTTGGAGCGAACGACCTACACCGAACTGAGATACCTACAGCGTGAGCTATGAGAAAGCGCC
ACGCTTCCCGAAGGGAGAAAGGCGGACAGGTATCCGGTAAGCGGCAGGGTCGGAACAGGAGAGCGCACGA
GGGAGCTTCCAGGGGGAAACGCCTGGTATCTTTATAGTCCTGTCGGGTTTCGCCACCTCTGACTTGAGCG
TCGATTTTTGTGATGCTCGTCAGGGGGGCGGAGCCTATGGAAAAACGCCAGCAACGCGGCCTTTTTACGG
TTCCTGGCCTTTTGCTGGCCTTTTGCTCACATGTTCTTTCCTGCGTTATCCCCTGATTCTGTGGATAACC
GTATTACCGCCTTTGAGTGAGCTGATACCGCTCGCCGCAGCCGAACGACCGAGCGCAGCGAGTCAGTGAG
CGAGGAAGCGGAAGAGCGCCCAATACGCAAACCGCCTCTCCCCGCGCGTTGGCCGATTCATTAATGCAGC
TGGCACGACAGGTTTCCCGACTGGAAAGCGGGCAGTGA
Features (pLannotate 1.2.2; 15 found; start..end, strand, type, name):
     13..34      +  protein_bind   CAP binding site: CAP binding activates transcription in the presence of cAMP. E. coli catabolite activator protein
     49..79      +  promoter       lac promoter: promoter for the E. coli lac operon
     87..103     +  protein_bind   lac operator: The lac repressor binds to the lac operator to inhibit transcription in E. coli. This inhibition can be relieved by adding lactose or isopropyl-β-D-thiogalactopyranoside (IPTG). lac repressor encoded by lacI
   2532..3248    +  CDS            Venus: Venus is a basic (constitutively fluorescent) yellow fluorescent protein published in 2002, derived from Aequorea victoria. It is reported to be a rapidly-maturing weak dimer with moderate acid sensitivity.
   4136..4191    +  CDS            mEGFP (fragment): monomeric enhanced GFP, optimized with synthetic introns for expression in C. elegans
   4552..4568    +  CDS            GAL4 DNA binding domain (fragment): DNA binding domain of the GAL4 transcriptional activator; Saccharomyces cerevisiae GAL4 (truncated)
   4766..4820    +  CDS            mEGFP (fragment): monomeric enhanced GFP, optimized with synthetic introns for expression in C. elegans
   5554..6261    +  CDS            mCherry: mCherry is a basic (constitutively fluorescent) red fluorescent protein published in 2004, derived from Discosoma sp.. It is reported to be a very rapidly-maturing monomer with low acid sensitivity.
   6871..7023    +  CDS            aex-5 (fragment): AEX5_CAEEL - Also known as kpc-3 From Caenorhabditis elegans.
   7151..7186    +  CDS            rop (fragment): Rop protein, which maintains plasmids at low copy number; rop
   7288..7387    +  misc_feature   bom (fragment): basis of mobility region from pBR322
   7489..7593    +  promoter       AmpR promoter: bla
   7594..8454    +  CDS            AmpR: β-lactamase; bla; confers resistance to ampicillin, carbenicillin, and related antibiotics
   8625..9213    +  rep_origin     ori: high-copy-number ColE1/pMB1/pBR322/pUC origin of replication
   9396..9488    +  CDS            lacI (fragment): lac repressor; lacI; The lac repressor binds to the lac operator to inhibit transcription in E. coli. This inhibition can be relieved by adding lactose or isopropyl-β-D-thiogalactopyranoside (IPTG).
