[The description below was written by a language model from this plasmid's Addgene catalogue record and pLannotate feature annotations shown in this document.]
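Description:
pTH33 is a 9,488 nt *C. elegans* expression plasmid built on the pCFJ104 backbone by Gibson cloning, designed to express an optogenetic cyclase in the body wall muscle cells (BWMs) of the worm. In bacteria it is maintained as a high-copy plasmid through a ColE1/pUC-type origin and selected with ampicillin via the β-lactamase gene and its own promoter. The annotated lac promoter/operator, CAP site and short lacI, rop and bom fragments are remnants of the cloning backbone and have no role in worm expression.

According to the construct name, the payload is driven by the myo-3 promoter, a muscle myosin promoter. The automated feature table does not annotate it, but it presumably lies in the unannotated stretch upstream of the first fluorescent protein. The coding region starts with a YFP (annotated as Venus) fused to the N terminus of BeCyclOp(A-2x), a variant of the rhodopsin cyclase from the fungus *Blastocladiella emersonii* that has been codon optimized for *C. elegans*. Its alternative name, YFP-BeRhAC, suggests that the variant acts as a light-activated adenylyl rather than guanylyl cyclase, although the record does not specify the mutations. The cyclase sequence itself is not annotated. The short mEGFP and GAL4 hits within it are probably spurious or reflect synthetic worm introns. An SL2 trans-splicing acceptor, named in the title, links a downstream mCherry so that both proteins come from one operon-like transcript as separate polypeptides, giving a red marker of expressing cells that is independent of the YFP fusion.

The plasmid is used for light-controlled manipulation of cyclic nucleotide levels in worm muscle, as part of a set of tools that can be coupled to cyclic nucleotide-gated channels.
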