Addgene plasmid #168169: pTH33 [pmyo-3::YFP-BeCyclOp(A-2x)::SL2::mCherry]
Purpose: Expression of YFP-BeCyclOp(A-2x) in BWMs of C. elegans
Depositing lab: Alexander Gottschalk. Depositing organization: Goethe-Universitaet Frankfurt am Main. Publication: Optogenetic tools for manipulation of cyclic nucleotides functionally coupled to cyclic nucleotide-gated channels. Henss T, Nagpal J, Gao S, Scheib U, Pieragnolo A, Hirschhauser A, Schneider-Warme F, Hegemann P, Nagel G, Gottschalk A. Br J Pharmacol. 2021 Mar 18. doi: 10.1111/bph.15445. PubMed 33733470.
Backbone
  Vector backbone: pCFJ104
  Vector type: Worm Expression
Growth in bacteria
  Bacterial resistance: Ampicillin, 100 μg/mL
  Growth temperature: 37°C
  Growth strain: DH5alpha
  Copy number: High Copy
Gene/Insert
  Gene/Insert name: YFP-BeCyclOp(A-2x) (codon optimized for C. elegans) (alt name: YFP-BeRhAC)
  Species: Blastocladiella emersonii
  Tag / fusion protein: YFP (N terminal on insert)
  Cloning method: Gibson Cloning
  Sequencing primers: 5′ gattctttgcttgtcaac; 3′ ACTTGTAAGCTTCTAGG
Terms and licenses: Academic/Nonprofit Terms; Industry Terms: Not Available to Industry
How to cite: pTH33 [pmyo-3::YFP-BeCyclOp(A-2x)::SL2::mCherry] was a gift from Alexander Gottschalk (Addgene plasmid # 168169 ; http://n2t.net/addgene:168169 ; RRID:Addgene_168169)
